>Addgene plasmid #110028 | pHH0103_PFN1_Profilin | addgene full sequence | sequence record 215943 | Addgene NGS Result
TTGACAATTAATCATCGGCTCGTATAATGTGTGGAATTGTGAGCGGATAACAATTTCACACAGGAAACAG
CCAGTCCGTTTAGGTGTTTTCACGAGCACTTCACCAACAAGGACCATAGATTATGAAAATCGAAGAACAC
CATCACCATCACCATTCCAGCGGTAAGCTTATGTCCCCTATACTAGGTTATTGGAAAATTAAGGGCCTTG
TGCAACCCACTCGACTTCTTTTGGAATATCTTGAAGAAAAATATGAAGAGCATTTGTATGAGCGCGATGA
AGGTGATAAATGGCGAAACAAAAAGTTTGAATTGGGTTTGGAGTTTCCCAATCTTCCTTATTATATTGAT
GGTGATGTTAAATTAACACAGTCTATGGCCATCATACGTTATATAGCTGACAAGCACAACATGTTGGGTG
GTTGTCCAAAAGAGCGTGCAGAGATTTCAATGCTTGAAGGAGCGGTTTTGGATATTAGATACGGTGTTTC
GAGAATTGCATATAGTAAAGACTTTGAAACTCTCAAAGTTGATTTTCTTAGCAAGCTACCTGAAATGCTG
AAAATGTTCGAAGATCGTTTATGTCATAAAACATATTTAAATGGTGATCATGTAACCCATCCTGACTTCA
TGTTGTATGACGCTCTTGATGTTGTTTTATACATGGACCCAATGTGCCTGGATGCGTTCCCAAAATTAGT
TTGTTTTAAAAAACGTATTGAAGCTATCCCACAAATTGATAAGTACTTGAAATCCAGCAAGTATATAGCA
TGGCCTTTGCAGGGCTGGCAAGCCACGTTTGGTGGTGGCGACCATCCTCCAAAATCGGATCTGGAAGTTC
TGTTCCAGGGGCCCCTGTCCAGCGGTCTGGTTCCGCGTGGTTCCGGTACCGCGGCCCAGCCGGCCGCGGG
CTGGAACGCCTATATTGATAATCTGATGGCAGACGGCACGTGCCAGGATGCAGCAATCGTCGGTTACAAA
GACAGTCCGTCCGTCTGGGCAGCTGTGCCGGGTAAAACGTTTGTGAACATTACCCCGGCTGAAGTGGGCG
TTCTGGTCGGTAAAGATCGTAGCTCTTTCTATGTGAATGGCCTGACCCTGGGCGGTCAGAAATGTTCAGT
TATCCGTGACTCGCTGCTGCAAGATGGTGAATTTTCCATGGACCTGCGCACGAAAAGCACCGGCGGTGCA
CCGACGTTCAACGTGACCGTTACGAAAACCGATAAAACCCTGGTTCTGCTGATGGGCAAAGAAGGTGTCC
ATGGCGGTCTGATCAACAAAAAATGCTACGAAATGGCCAGCCACCTGCGTCGCTCTCAATACGCGGCCGC
ATA
[142 nt withheld, positions 1334-1475]
C
[98 nt withheld, positions 1477-1574]
AGTTTGTACTGGTGACGAAACTCAGTGTCTAGCTAGAGTGGC
[149 nt withheld, positions 1617-1765]
T
[41 nt withheld, positions 1767-1807]
T
[62 nt withheld, positions 1809-1870]
A
[35 nt withheld, positions 1872-1906]
CCTCCCTCAATCGGTTGAATGTCGCCCTTTTGTCTTTGGCGCTGGTAAACCATATGAA
[86 nt withheld, positions 1965-2050]
T
[54 nt withheld, positions 2052-2105]
CTAGCGCCGCCCTATACCTTGTCTGCCTCCCCGCGTTGCGTCGCGGTGCATGGAGCCGGGCCACCTCGAC
CTGAATGGAAGCCGGCGGCACCTCGCTAACGGATTCACCACTCCAAGAATTGGAGCCAATCAATTCTTGC
GGAGAACTGTGAATGCGCAAACCAACCCTTGGCAGAACATATCCATCGCGTCCGCCATCTCCAGCAGCCG
CACGCGGCGCATCTCGGGCAGCGTTGGGTCCTGGCCACGGGTGCGCATGATCGTGCTCCTGTCGTTGAGG
ACCCGGCTAGGCTGGCGGGGTTGCCTTACTGGTTAGCAGAATGAATCACCGATACGCGAGCGAACGTGAA
GCGACTGCTGCTGCAAAACGTCTGCGACCTGAGCAACAACATGAATGGTCTTCGGTTTCCGTGTTTCGTA
AAGTCTGGAAACGCGGAAGTCAGCGCCCTGCACCATTATGTTCCGGATCTGCATCGCAGGATGCTGCTGG
CTACCCTGTGGAACACCTACATCTGTATTAACGAAGCGCTGGCATTGACCCTGAGTGATTTTTCTCTGGT
CCCGCCGCATCCATACCGCCAGTTGTTTACCCTCACAACGTTCCAGTAACCGGGCATGTTCATCATCAGT
AACCCGTATCGTGAGCATCCTCTCTCGTTTCATCGGTATCATTACCCCCATGAACAGAAATCCCCCTTAC
ACGGAGGCATCAGTGACCAAACAGGAAAAAACCGCCCTTAACATGGCCCGCTTTATCAGAAGCCAGACAT
TAACGCTTCTGGAGAAACTCAACGAGCTGGACGCGGATGAACAGGCAGACATCTGTGAATCGCTTCACGA
CCACGCTGATGAGCTTTACCGCAGGATCCGCGAAATTGTAAGCGTTAATATTTTGTTAAAATTCGCGTTA
AATTTTTGTTAAATCAGCTCATTTTTTAACCAATAGGCCGAAATCGGCAAAATCCCTTATAAATCAAAAG
AATAGACCGAGATAGGGT
[37 nt withheld, positions 3104-3140]
AAAGAACGTGGACTCCAACGTCAAAGG
[49 nt withheld, positions 3168-3216]
T
[91 nt withheld, positions 3218-3308]
G
[124 nt withheld, positions 3310-3433]
CGCGGATCCTGCCTCGCGCGTTTCGGTGATGACGGTGAAAACCTCTGACACATGCAGCTCCCGGAGACGG
TCACAGCTTGTCTGTAAGCGGATGCCGGGAGCAGACAAGCCCGTCAGGGCGCGTCAGCGGGTGTTGGCGG
GTGTCGGGGCGCAGCCATGACCCAGTCACGTAGCGATAGCGGAGTGTATACTGGCTTAACTATGCGGCAT
CAGAGCAGATTGTACTGAGAGTGCACCATATGCGGTGTGAAATACCGCACAGATGCGTAAGGAGAAAATA
CCGCATCAGGCGCTCTTCCGCTTCCTCGCTCACTGACTCGCTGCGCTCGGTCGTTCGGCTGCGGCGAGCG
GTATCAGCTCACTCAAAGGCGGTAATACGGTTATCCACAGAATCAGGGGATAACGCAGGAAAGAACATGT
GAGCAAAAGGCCAGCAAAAGGCCAGGAACCGTAAAAAGGCCGCGTTGCTGGCGTTTTTCCATAGGCTCCG
CCCCCCTGACGAGCATCACAAAAATCGACGCTCAAGTCAGAGGTGGCGAAACCCGACAGGACTATAAAGA
TACCAGGGTTTCCCCCTGGAAGCTCCCTCGTGCGCTCTCCTGTTCCGACCCTGCCGCTTACCGGATACCT
GTCCGCCTTTCTCCCTTCGGGAAGCGTGGCGCTTTCTCATAGCTCACGCTGTAGGTATCTCAGTTCGGTG
TAGGTCGTTCGCTCCAAGCTGGGCTGTGTGCACGAACCCCCCGTTCAGCCCGACCGCTGCGCCTTATCCG
GTAACTATCGTCTTGAGTCCAACCCGGTAAGACACGACTTATCGCCACTGGCAGCAGCCACTGGTAACAG
GATTAGCAGAGCGAGGTATGTAGGCGGTGCTACAGAGTTCTTGAAGTGGTGGCCTAACTACGGCTACACT
AGAAGGACAGTATTTGGTATCTGCGCTCTGCTGAAGCCAGTTACCTTCGGAAAAAGAGTTGGTAGCTCTT
GATCCGGCAAACAAACCACCGCTGGTAGCGGTGGTTTTTTTGTTTGCAAGCAGCAGATTACGCGCAGAAA
AAAAGGATCTCAAGAAGATCCTTTGATCTTTTCTACGGGGTCTGACGCTCAGTGGAACGAAAACTCACGT
TAAGGGATTTTGGTCATGAGATTATCAAAAAGGATCTTCACCTAGATCCTTTTAAATTAAAAATGAAGTT
TTAAATCAATCTAAAGTATATATGAGTAAACTTGGTCTGACAGTTACCAATGCTTAATCAGTGAGGCACC
TATCTCAGCGATCTGTCTATTTCGTTCATCCATAGTTGCCTGACTCCCCGTCGTGTAGATAACTACGATA
CGGGAGGGCTTACCATCTGGCCCCAGTGCTGCAATGATACCGCGAGACCCACGCTCACCGGCTCCAGATT
TATCAGCAATAAACCAGCCAGCCGGAAGGGCCGAGCGCAGAAGTGGTCCTGCAACTTTATCCGCCTCCAT
CCAGTCTATTAATTGTTGCCGGGAAGCTAGAGTAAGTAGTTCGCCAGTTAATAGTTTGCGCAACGTTGTT
GCCATTGCTGCAGGCATCGTGGTGTCACGCTCGTCGTTTGGTATGGCTTCATTCAGCTCCGGTTCCCAAC
GATCAAGGCGAGTTACATGATCCCCCATGTTGTGCAAAAAAGCGGTTAGCTCCTTCGGTCCTCCGATCGT
TGTCAGAAGTAAGTTGGCCGCAGTGTTATCACTCATGGTTATGGCAGCACTGCATAATTCTCTTACTGTC
ATGCCATCCGTAAGATGCTTTTCTGTGACTGGTGAGTACTCAACCAAGTCATTCTGAGAATAGTGTATGC
GGCGACCGAGTTGCTCTTGCCCGGCGTCAACACGGGATAATACCGCGCCACATAGCAGAACTTTAAAAGT
GCTCATCATTGGAAAACGTTCTTCGGGGCGAAAACTCTCAAGGATCTTACCGCTGTTGAGATCCAGTTCG
ATGTAACCCACTCGTGCACCCAACTGATCTTCAGCATCTTTTACTTTCACCAGCGTTTCTGGGTGAGCAA
AAACAGGAAGGCAAAATGCCGCAAAAAAGGGAATAAGGGCGACACGGAAATGTTGAATACTCATACTCTT
CCTTTTTCAATATTATTGAAGCATTTATCAGGGTTATTGTCTCATGAGCGGATACATATTTGAATGTATT
TAGAAAAATAAACAAATAGGGGTTCCGCGCACATTTCCCCGAAAAGTGCCACCTGACGTCTAAGAAACCA
TTATTATCATGACATTAACCTATAAAAATAGGCGTATCACGAGGCCCTTTCGTCTTCAAGAATTCCCGAC
ACCATCGAATGGTGCAAAACCTTTCGCGGTATGGCATGATAGCGCCCGGAAGAGAGTCAATTCAGGGTGG
TGAATGTGAAACCAGTAACGTTATACGATGTCGCAGAGTATGCCGGTGTCTCTTATCAGACCGTTTCCCG
CGTGGTGAACCAGGCCAGCCACGTTTCTGCGAAAACGCGGGAAAAAGTGGAAGCGGCGATGGCGGAGCTG
AATTACATTCCCAACCGCGTGGCACAACAACTGGCGGGCAAACAGTCGTTGCTGATTGGCGTTGCCACCT
CCAGTCTGGCCCTGCACGCGCCGTCGCAAATTGTCGCGGCGATTAAATCTCGCGCCGATCAACTGGGTGC
CAGCGTGGTGGTGTCGATGGTAGAACGAAGCGGCGTCGAAGCCTGTAAAGCGGCGGTGCACAATCTTCTC
GCGCAACGCGTCAGTGGGCTGATCATTAACTATCCGCTGGATGACCAGGATGCCATTGCTGTGGAAGCTG
CCTGCACTAATGTTCCGGCGTTATTTCTTGATGTCTCTGACCAGACACCCATCAACAGTATTATTTTCTC
CCATGAAGACGGTACGCGACTGGGCGTGGAGCATCTGGTCGCATTGGGTCACCAGCAAATCGCGCTGTTA
GCGGGCCCATTAAGTTCTGTCTCGGCGCGTCTGCGTCTGGCTGGCTGGCATAAATATCTCACTCGCAATC
AAATTCAGCCGATAGCGGAACGGGAAGGCGACTGGAGTGCCATGTCCGGTTTTCAACAAACCATGCAAAT
GCTGAATGAGGGCATCGTTCCCACTGCGATGCTGGTTGCCAACGATCAGATGGCGCTGGGCGCAATGCGC
GCCATTACCGAGTCCGGGCTGCGCGTTGGTGCGGATATCTCGGTAGTGGGATACGACGATACCGAAGACA
GCTCATGTTATATCCCGCCGTTAACCACCATCAAACAGGATTTTCGCCTGCTGGGGCAAACCAGCGTGGA
CCGCTTGCTGCAACTCTCTCAGGGCCAGGCGGTGAAGGGCAATCAGCTGTTGCCCGTCTCACTGGTGAAA
AGAAAAACCACCCTGGCGCCCAATACGCAAACCGCCTCTCCCCGCGCGTTGGCCGATTCATTAATGCAGC
TGGCACGACAGGTTTCCCGACTGGAAAGCGGGCAGTGAGCGCAACGCAATTAATGTAAGTTAGCTCACTC
ATTAGGCACAATTCTCATGTTTGACAGCTTATCATCGACTGCACGGTGCACCAATGCTTCTGGCGTCAGG
CAGCCATCGGAAGCTGTGGTATGGCTGTGCAGGTCGTAAATCACTGCATAATTCGTGTCGCTCAAGGCGC
ACTCCCGTTCTGGATAATGTTTTTTGCGCCGACATCATAACGGTTCTGGCAAATATTCTGAAATGAGCTG
Features (pLannotate 1.2.2; 21 found; start..end, strand, type, name):
      1..29      +  promoter       tac promoter: strong E. coli promoter; hybrid between the trp and lac UV5 promoters
     37..53      +  protein_bind   lac operator: The lac repressor binds to the lac operator to inhibit transcription in E. coli. This inhibition can be relieved by adding lactose or isopropyl-β-D-thiogalactopyranoside (IPTG). lac repressor encoded by lacI
    138..155     +  CDS            6xHis: 6xHis affinity tag
    171..824     +  CDS            GST26_SCHJA: Experimental evidence at protein level: Swiss-Prot protein existence level 1. GST isoenzymes appear to play a central role in the parasite detoxification system. Other functions are also suspected including a role in increasing the solubility of haematin in the parasite gut. From Schistosoma japonicum (Blood fluke).
    906..1322    +  CDS            PFN1: PROF1_HUMAN - Experimental evidence at protein level: Swiss-Prot protein existence level 1. Binds to actin and affects the structure of the cytoskeleton. At high concentrations, profilin prevents the polymerization of actin, whereas it enhances it at low concentrations. By binding to PIP2, it inhibits the formation of IP3 and DG. Inhibits androgen receptor (AR) and HTT aggregation and binding of G-actin is essential for its inhibition of AR. From Homo sapiens (Human).
   1338..1385    +  terminator     fd terminator (sequence withheld): central terminator from bacteriophage fd (Otsuka and Kunisawa, 1982)
   1390..1602    +  CDS            M13 gene III (fragment) (sequence partly withheld): pIII; III; minor coat protein
   1617..2087    +  CDS            M13 gene III (fragment) (sequence partly withheld): pIII; III; minor coat protein
   2109..2179    +  CDS            TcR (fragment): tetracycline efflux protein; tet; confers resistance to tetracycline
   2421..2801    -  CDS            YPB1_ECOLX: Protein predicted: Swiss-Prot protein existence level 4. From Escherichia coli.
   2818..2969    +  CDS            rop (fragment): Rop protein, which maintains plasmids at low copy number; rop
   3005..3433    -  rep_origin     f1 ori (sequence partly withheld): f1 bacteriophage origin of replication; arrow indicates direction of (+) strand synthesis
   3442..3481    +  CDS            rop (fragment): Rop protein, which maintains plasmids at low copy number; rop
   3583..3723    +  misc_feature   bom: basis of mobility region from pBR322
   3909..4496    -  rep_origin     ori: high-copy-number ColE1/pMB1/pBR322/pUC origin of replication
   4667..5527    -  CDS            AmpR: β-lactamase; bla; confers resistance to ampicillin, carbenicillin, and related antibiotics
   5528..5632    -  promoter       AmpR promoter: bla
   5741..5818    +  promoter       lacIq promoter: lacI (mutant); In the lacIq allele, a single base change in the promoter boosts expression of the lacI gene about 10-fold.
   5819..6901    +  CDS            lacI: lac repressor; lacI; The lac repressor binds to the lac operator to inhibit transcription in E. coli. This inhibition can be relieved by adding lactose or isopropyl-β-D-thiogalactopyranoside (IPTG).
   6914..6935    +  protein_bind   CAP binding site: CAP binding activates transcription in the presence of cAMP. E. coli catabolite activator protein
   6954..6971    +  promoter       tet promoter (fragment): E. coli promoter for tetracycline efflux protein gene
