[The description below was written by a language model from this plasmid's Addgene catalogue record and pLannotate feature annotations shown in this document.]
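Description:
pHH0103_PFN1_Profilin is a bacterial expression plasmid of about 7.1 kb, built on the pHH0103 backbone, for producing and purifying the profilin domain of human profilin-1 (PFN1) in E. coli. It replicates from a ColE1/pBR322-type origin and carries the pBR322 bom region. The rop gene is annotated only as two fragments interrupted by an f1 phage origin, although the catalogue lists the plasmid as low copy. Selection is by ampicillin through the β-lactamase gene and its native promoter.

The expression cassette is driven by the strong hybrid tac promoter followed by a lac operator. The plasmid supplies its own lac repressor from a lacI gene under the up-mutated lacIq promoter, so transcription stays repressed until it is induced with IPTG. The features downstream are arranged as a 6xHis tag, Schistosoma japonicum glutathione S-transferase, and then the PFN1 coding sequence, which was cloned between SfiI and NotI sites. This layout is consistent with an N-terminal His-GST fusion that can be captured on either nickel or glutathione resins, although the linker between GST and PFN1 is not annotated. A bacteriophage fd terminator follows the insert.

Beyond the terminator lie fragments of M13 gene III, a tetracycline-resistance gene fragment and a partial tet promoter. Together with the f1 origin, these look like remnants of a phagemid or phage-display ancestor rather than functional parts of the expression unit. The plasmid was deposited in connection with a large-scale survey of ligands for peptide recognition modules, where purified domain fusions such as this one would plausibly serve as binding targets, though the record states only expression and purification as the purpose.
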