Addgene plasmid #110028: pHH0103_PFN1_Profilin
Purpose: Protein expression and purification of PFN1_Profilin
Depositing lab: Sachdev Sidhu. Depositing organization: University of Toronto. Publication: Large-scale survey and database of high affinity ligands for peptide recognition modules. Teyra J, Kelil A, Jain S, Helmy M, Jajodia R, Hooda Y, Gu J, D'Cruz AA, Nicholson SE, Min J, Sudol M, Kim PM, Bader GD, Sidhu SS. Mol Syst Biol. 2020 Dec;16(12):e9310. doi: 10.15252/msb.20199310. PubMed 33438817.
Backbone
  Vector backbone: pHH0103
  Vector type: Bacterial Expression
Growth in bacteria
  Bacterial resistance: Ampicillin, 100 μg/mL
  Growth temperature: 37°C
  Growth strain: DH5alpha
  Copy number: Low Copy
Gene/Insert
  Gene/Insert name: PFN1_Profilin
  Species: H. sapiens (human)
  Entrez Gene: PFN1 (a.k.a. ALS18)
  Cloning method: Restriction Enzyme; 5′ cloning site Sfi1 (unknown if destroyed); 3′ cloning site Not1 (unknown if destroyed)
Terms and licenses: Academic/Nonprofit Terms; Industry Terms: Not Available to Industry
How to cite: pHH0103_PFN1_Profilin was a gift from Sachdev Sidhu (Addgene plasmid # 110028 ; http://n2t.net/addgene:110028 ; RRID:Addgene_110028)
