>Addgene plasmid #110028 | pHH0103_PFN1_Profilin | depositor partial sequence | sequence record 206980 | pHH0103_PFN1_Profilin sequence 438 bps
GGCCCAGCCGGCCGCGGGCTGGAACGCCTATATTGATAATCTGATGGCAGACGGCACGTGCCAGGATGCA
GCAATCGTCGGTTACAAAGACAGTCCGTCCGTCTGGGCAGCTGTGCCGGGTAAAACGTTTGTGAACATTA
CCCCGGCTGAAGTGGGCGTTCTGGTCGGTAAAGATCGTAGCTCTTTCTATGTGAATGGCCTGACCCTGGG
CGGTCAGAAATGTTCAGTTATCCGTGACTCGCTGCTGCAAGATGGTGAATTTTCCATGGACCTGCGCACG
AAAAGCACCGGCGGTGCACCGACGTTCAACGTGACCGTTACGAAAACCGATAAAACCCTGGTTCTGCTGA
TGGGCAAAGAAGGTGTCCATGGCGGTCTGATCAACAAAAAATGCTACGAAATGGCCAGCCACCTGCGTCG
CTCTCAATACGCGGCCGC
